Addgene plasmid #52735: pMRBAD-Z-CGFP
Purpose: L-(+)-arabinose-inducible expression of Z-CGFP positive control for in vivo split GFP assembly assay
Depositing lab: Lynne Regan. Depositing organization: Yale University. Publication: Detecting protein-protein interactions with a green fluorescent protein fragment reassembly trap: scope and mechanism. Magliery TJ, Wilson CG, Pan W, Mishler D, Ghosh I, Hamilton AD, Regan L. J Am Chem Soc. 2005 Jan 12;127(1):146-57. 10.1021/ja046699g PubMed 15631464.
Backbone
  Vector backbone: pMRBAD
  Backbone size w/o insert (bp): 4493
  Total vector size (bp): 4856
  Vector type: Bacterial Expression
Growth in bacteria
  Bacterial resistance: Kanamycin, 50 μg/mL
  Growth temperature: 37°C
  Growth strain: DH10B
  Copy number: Low Copy
Gene/Insert
  Gene/Insert name: Z+CGFP
  Insert size (bp): 363
  Promoter: PBAD
  Cloning method: Restriction Enzyme; 5′ cloning site NcoI (not destroyed); 3′ cloning site BamHI (not destroyed)
  Sequencing primers: 5′ PBAD forward
Terms and licenses: Academic/Nonprofit Terms; Industry Terms: Not Available to Industry
How to cite: pMRBAD-Z-CGFP was a gift from Lynne Regan (Addgene plasmid # 52735 ; http://n2t.net/addgene:52735 ; RRID:Addgene_52735)
