[The description below was written by a language model from this plasmid's Addgene catalogue record and pLannotate feature annotations shown in this document.]
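Description:
pMRBAD-Z-CGFP is a low-copy bacterial expression plasmid built on the pMRBAD backbone. It serves as a positive-control partner in the in vivo split GFP reassembly assay for detecting protein–protein interactions in E. coli. It replicates from a p15A origin, which is compatible with ColE1-type plasmids and so allows co-maintenance with a second plasmid, presumably one carrying the complementary GFP fragment fusion. Selection is by kanamycin through an aph(3')-Ia resistance gene. The annotation also picks up several fragments: pieces of tnpR and a Tn903 transposition protein next to KanR, a partial β-lactamase coding region, and short bom and RSF ori matches. These appear to be non-functional remnants of the backbone's construction history, and ampicillin resistance is not listed for the plasmid.

The 363 bp insert, Z+CGFP, lies between retained NcoI and BamHI sites. It is expressed from the araBAD promoter, with a phage T7 gene 10 ribosome binding site just upstream of the coding region. The divergently transcribed araC gene encodes the regulator that makes expression inducible by L-(+)-arabinose. The annotated GFP-derived fragment (an Aequorea victoria variant match) corresponds to the C-terminal portion of GFP. The "Z" element precedes it in the insert and is not separately annotated. The record does not define it beyond its name, though its positive-control role implies an interaction domain that pairs with a partner fused to the N-terminal GFP fragment. A T7 terminator sits downstream of the insert. In the assay, the two non-fluorescent GFP halves reassemble into a fluorescent protein only when their fused partners associate. Co-expressing this construct with its cognate partner therefore gives a benchmark fluorescent signal for comparison with test interactions.
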