Features (pLannotate 1.2.2; 13 found; start..end, strand, type, name):
    120..362     +  CDS            sg11 (fragment): sg11 is a basic (constitutively fluorescent) long stokes shift fluorescent protein published in 1997, derived from Aequorea victoria.
    373..422     +  CDS            SET1 (fragment): solubility-enhancement tag derived from T7 phage gene 10B
    430..477     +  terminator     T7 terminator: transcription terminator for bacteriophage T7 RNA polymerase
    523..804     -  CDS            tnpR (fragment): TNR3_ECOLX - Experimental evidence at protein level: Swiss-Prot protein existence level 1. Resolvase catalyzes the resolution (a site-specific recombination) of the cointegrated replicon to yield the final transposition products. From Escherichia coli.
    792..938     -  CDS            TRA2_ECOLX (fragment): Protein predicted: Swiss-Prot protein existence level 4. Required for transposition of transposon Tn903. From Escherichia coli.
   1079..1894    -  CDS            KanR: aminoglycoside phosphotransferase; aph(3')-Ia; confers resistance to kanamycin in bacteria or G418 (Geneticin®) in eukaryotes
   2221..2247    +  misc_feature   bom (fragment): basis of mobility region from pBR322
   2346..2401    -  rep_origin     RSF ori (fragment): Plasmids containing the RSF 1030 origin of replication can be propagated in E. coli cells that contain additional plasmids with compatible origins.
   2489..3033    -  rep_origin     p15A ori: Plasmids containing the medium-copy-number p15A origin of replication can be propagated in E. coli cells that contain a second plasmid with the ColE1 origin.
   3199..3513    -  CDS            bla(M) (fragment): β-lactamase lacking the signal sequence; bla(M); allows cytosolic expression of β-lactamase
   3613..4491    -  CDS            araC: L-arabinose regulatory protein; araC
   4518..4802    +  promoter       araBAD promoter: araBAD; promoter of the L-arabinose operon of E. coli; the araC regulatory gene is transcribed in the opposite direction (Guzman et al., 1995)
   4829..4851    +  RBS            RBS: efficient ribosome binding site from bacteriophage T7 gene 10 (Olins and Rangwala, 1989)
>Addgene plasmid #52735 | pMRBAD-Z-CGFP | depositor full sequence | sequence record 82268 | pMRBAD-Z-CGFP sequence 4856 bps
CCATGGCAAGCGAGCAGCTGGAAAAGAAGTTACAAGCCCTGGAGAAAAAACTTGCTCAGCTGGAATGGAA
AAACCAAGCATTGGAAAAAAAACTCGCGCAGACGTCGGGTGGAAGCGGTAAGAATGGAATCAAAGTGAAC
TTCAAGACCCGCCACAACATTGAAGATGGAAGCGTTCAACTAGCAGACCATTATCAACAAAATACTCCAA
TTGGCGATGGCCCTGTCCTTTTACCAGACAACCATTACCTGTCCACACAATCTGCCCTTTCGAAAGATCC
CAACGAAAAGAGAGACCACATGGTCCTTCTTGAGTTTGTAACAGCTGCTGGGATTACACATGGCATGGAT
GAACTGTACAACTAAGGATCCGGCTGCTAACAAAGCCCGAAAGGAAGCTGAGTTGGCTGCTGCCACCGCT
GAGCAATAACTAGCATAACCCCTTGGGGCCTCTAAACGGGTCTTGAGGGGTTTTTTGCTGAAAGGAGGAA
CTATATCCGGATATCCACAGGACGGGTGTGGTCGCCATGATGGTGACCACCATTTGCCCCATATCACCGT
CGGTACTGATCCCGTCGTCAATAAACCGAACCGCTACACCCTGAGCATCAAACTCTTTTATCAGTTGGAT
CATGTCGGCGGTGTCGCGGCCAAGACGGTCGAGCTTCTTCACCAGAATGACATCACCTTCCTCCACCTTC
ATCCTCAGCAAATCCAGCCCTTCCCGATCTGTTGAACTGCCGGATGCCTTGTCGGTAAAGATGCGGTTAG
CTTTTACCCCTGCATCTTTGAGCGCTGAGGTCTGCCTCGTGAAGAAGGTGTTGCTGACTCATACCAGGCC
TGAATCGCCCCATCATCCAGCCAGAAAGTGAGGGAGCCACGGTTGATGAGAGCTTTGTTGTAGGTGGACC
AGTTGGTGATTTTGAACTTTTGCTTTGCCACGGAACGGTCTGCGTTGTCGGGAAGATGCGTGATCTGATC
CTTCAACTCAGCAAAAGTTCGATTTATTCAACAAAGCCGCCGTCCCGTCAAGTCAGCGTAATGCTCTGCC
AGTGTTACAACCAATTAACCAATTCTGATTAGAAAAACTCATCGAGCATCAAATGAAACTGCAATTTATT
CATATCAGGATTATCAATACCATATTTTTGAAAAAGCCGTTTCTGTAATGAAGGAGAAAACTCACCGAGG
CAGTTCCATAGGATGGCAAGATCCTGGTATCGGTCTGCGATTCCGACTCGTCCAACATCAATACAACCTA
TTAATTTCCCCTCGTCAAAAATAAGGTTATCAAGTGAGAAATCACCATGAGTGACGACTGAATCCGGTGA
GAATGGCAAAAGCTTATGCATTTCTTTCCAGACTTGTTCAACAGGCCAGCCATTACGCTCGTCATCAAAA
TCACTCGCATCAACCAAACCGTTATTCATTCGTGATTGCGCCTGAGCGAGACGAAATACGCGATCGCTGT
TAAAAGGACAATTACAAACAGGAATCGAATGCAACCGGCGCAGGAACACTGCCAGCGCATCAACAATATT
TTCACCTGAATCAGGATATTCTTCTAATACCTGGAATGCTGTTTTCCCGGGGATCGCAGTGGTGAGTAAC
CATGCATCATCAGGAGTACGGATAAAATGCTTGATGGTCGGAAGAGGCATAAATTCCGTCAGCCAGTTTA
GTCTGACCATCTCATCTGTAACATCATTGGCAACGCTACCTTTGCCATGTTTCAGAAACAACTCTGGCGC
ATCGGGCTTCCCATACAATCGATAGATTGTCGCACCTGATTGCCCGACATTATCGCGAGCCCATTTATAC
CCATATAAATCAGCATCCATGTTGGAATTTAATCGCGGCCTCGAGCAAGACGTTTCCCGTTGAATATGGC
TCATAACACCCCTTGTATTACTGTTTATGTAAGCAGACAGTTTTATTGTTCATGATGATATATTTTTATC
TTGTGCAATGTAACATCAGAGATTTTGAGACACAACGTGGCTTTGTTGAATAAATCGAACTTTTGCTGAG
TTGAAGGATCAGATCACGCATCTTCCCGACAACGCAGACCGTTCCGTGGCAAAGCAAAAGTTCAAAATCA
CCAACTGGTCCACCTACAACAAAGCTCTCATCAACCGTGGCTCCCTCACTTTCTGGCTGGATGATGGGGC
GATTCAGGCCTGGTATGAGTCAGCAACACCTTCTTCACGAGGCAGACCTCAGCGCTAGCGGAGTGTATAC
TGGCTTACTATGTTGGCACTGATGAGGGTGTCAGTGAAGTGCTTCATGTGGCAGGAGAAAAAAGGCTGCA
CCGGTGCGTCAGCAGAATATGTGATACAGGATATATTCCGCTTCCTCGCTCACTGACTCGCTACGCTCGG
TCGTTCGACTGCGGCGAGCGGAAATGGCTTACGAACGGGGCGGAGATTTCCTGGAAGATGCCAGGAAGAT
ACTTAACAGGGAAGTGAGAGGGCCGCGGCAAAGCCGTTTTTCCATAGGCTCCGCCCCCCTGACAAGCATC
ACGAAATCTGACGCTCAAATCAGTGGTGGCGAAACCCGACAGGACTATAAAGATACCAGGCGTTTCCCCT
GGCGGCTCCCTCGTGCGCTCTCCTGTTCCTGCCTTTCGGTTTACCGGTGTCATTCCGCTGTTATGGCCGC
GTTTGTCTCATTCCACGCCTGACACTCAGTTCCGGGTAGGCAGTTCGCTCCAAGCTGGACTGTATGCACG
AACCCCCCGTTCAGTCCGACCGCTGCGCCTTATCCGGTAACTATCGTCTTGAGTCCAACCCGGAAAGACA
TGCAAAAGCACCACTGGCAGCAGCCACTGGTAATTGATTTAGAGGAGTTAGTCTTGAAGTCATGCGCCGG
TTAAGGCTAAACTGAAAGGACAAGTTTTGGTGACTGCGCTCCTCCAAGCCAGTTACCTCGGTTCAAAGAG
TTGGTAGCTCAGAGAACCTTCGAAAAACCGCCCTGCAAGGCGGTTTTTTCGTTTTCAGAGCAAGAGATTA
CGCGCAGACCAAAACGATCTCAAGAAGATCATCTTATTAAGGGGTCTGACGCTCAGTGGAACGAAAACTC
ACGTTAAGGGATTTTGGTCATGAGATTATCAAAAAGGATCTTCACCTAGATCCTTTTAAATTAAAAATGA
AGTTTTAAATCAATCTAAAGTATATATGAGTAAACTTGGTCTGACAGTTACCAATGCTTAATCAGTGAGG
CACCTATCTCAGCGATCTGTCTATTTCGTTCATCCATAGTTGCCTGACTCCCCGTCGTGTAGATAACTAC
GATACGGGAGGGCTTACCATCTGGCCCCAGTGCTGCAATGATACCGCGAGACCCACGCTCACCGGCTCCA
GATTTATCAGCAATAAACCAGCCAGCCGGAAGGGCCGAGCGCAGAAGTGGTCCTGCAACTTTATCCGCCT
CCATCCAGTCTATTAATTGTTGCCGGGAAGCTAGAGTAAGTAGTTCGCCAGTTAATAGTTTGCGCAACGT
TGTTGCCATTGCTGCAGATCGATGCATAATGTGCCTGTCAAATGGACGAAGCAGGGATTCTGCAAACCCT
ATGCTACTCCGTCAAGCCGTCAATTGTCTGATTCGTTACCAATTATGACAACTTGACGGCTACATCATTC
ACTTTTTCTTCACAACCGGCACGGAACTCGCTCGGGCTGGCCCCGGTGCATTTTTTAAATACCCGCGAGA
AATAGAGTTGATCGTCAAAACCAACATTGCGACCGACGGTGGCGATAGGCATCCGGGTGGTGCTCAAAAG
CAGCTTCGCCTGGCTGATACGTTGGTCCTCGCGCCAGCTTAAGACGCTAATCCCTAACTGCTGGCGGAAA
AGATGTGACAGACGCGACGGCGACAAGCAAACATGCTGTGCGACGCTGGCGATATCAAAATTGCTGTCTG
CCAGGTGATCGCTGATGTACTGACAAGCCTCGCGTACCCGATTATCCATCGGTGGATGGAGCGACTCGTT
AATCGCTTCCATGCGCCGCAGTAACAATTGCTCAAGCAGATTTATCGCCAGCAGCTCCGAATAGCGCCCT
TCCCCTTGCCCGGCGTTAATGATTTGCCCAAACAGGTCGCTGAAATGCGGCTGGTGCGCTTCATCCGGGC
GAAAGAACCCCGTATTGGCAAATATTGACGGCCAGTTAAGCCATTCATGCCAGTAGGCGCGCGGACGAAA
GTAAACCCACTGGTGATACCATTCGCGAGCCTCCGGATGACGACCGTAGTGATGAATCTCTCCTGGCGGG
AACAGCAAAATATCACCCGGTCGGCAAACAAATTCTCGTCCCTGATTTTTCACCACCCCCTGACCGCGAA
TGGTGAGATTGAGAATATAACCTTTCATTCCCAGCGGTCGGTCGATAAAAAAATCGAGATAACCGTTGGC
CTCAATCGGCGTTAAACCCGCCACCAGATGGGCATTAAACGAGTATCCCGGCAGCAGGGGATCATTTTGC
GCTTCAGCCATACTTTTCATACTCCCGCCATTCAGAGAAGAAACCAATTGTCCATATTGCATCAGACATT
GCCGTCACTGCGTCTTTTACTGGCTCTTCTCGCTAACCAAACCGGTAACCCCGCTTATTAAAAGCATTCT
GTAACAAAGCGGGACCAAAGCCATGACAAAAACGCGTAACAAAAGTGTCTATAATCACGGCAGAAAAGTC
CACATTGATTATTTGCACGGCGTCACACTTTGCTATGCCATAGCATTTTTATCCATAAGATTAGCGGATC
CTACCTGACGCTTTTTATCGCAACTCTCTACTGTTTCTCCATACCCGTTTTTTTGGGCTAGAAATAATTT
TGTTTAACTTTAAGAAGGAGATATAC
