>Addgene plasmid #52735 | pMRBAD-Z-CGFP | addgene partial sequence | sequence record 83699 | pBAD-F 5'-ATGCCATAGCATTTTTATCC-3'
CGCTTTTTATCGCAACTCTCTACTGTTTCTCCATACCCGTTTTTTTGGGCTAGAAATAATTTTGTTTAAC
TTTAAGAAGGAGATATACCCATGGCAAGCGAGCAGCTGGAAAAGAAGTTACAAGCCCTGGAGAAAAAACT
TGCTCAGCTGGAATGGAAAAACCAAGCATTGGAAAAAAAACTCGCGCAGACGTCGGGTGGAAGCGGTAAG
AATGGAATCAAAGTGAACTTCAAGACCCGCCACAACATTGAAGATGGAAGCGTTCAACTAGCAGACCATT
ATCAACAAAATACTCCAATTGGCGATGGCCCTGTCCTTTTACCAGACAACCATTACCTGTCCACACAATC
TGCCCTTTCGAAAGATCCCAACGAAAAGAGAGACCACATGGTCCTTCTTGAGTTTGTAACAGCTGCTGGG
ATTACACATGGCATGGATGAACTGTACAACTAAGGATCCGGCTGCTAACAAAGCCCGAAAGGAAGCTGAG
TTGGCTGCTGCCACCGCTGAGCAATAACTAGCATAACCCCTTGGGGCCTCTAAACGGGTCTTGAGGGGTT
TTTTGCTGAAAGGAGGAACTATATCCGGATATCCACAGGACGGGTGTGGTCGCCATGATGGTGACCACCA
TTTGCCCCATATCACCGTCGGTACTGATCCCGTCGTCAATAAACCGAACCGCTACACCCTGAGCATCAAA
CTCT
